>Addgene plasmid #236261 | pPtGE31_ShBle | addgene full sequence | sequence record 474337 | Addgene NGS Result
CGGAAAACTTGGCCCTCACTGACAGATGAGGGGCGGACGTTGACACTTGAGGGGCCGACTCACCCGGCGC
GGCGTTGACAGATGAGGGGCAGGCTCGATTTCGGCCGGCGACGTGGAGCTGGCCAGCCTCGCAAATCGGC
GAAAACGCCTGATTTTACGCGAGTTTCCCACAGATGATGTGGACAAGCCTGGGGATAAGTGCCCTGCGGT
ATTGACACTTGAGGGGCGCGACTACTGACAGATGAGGGGCGCGATCCTTGACACTTGAGGGGCAGAGTGC
TGACAGATGAGGGGCGCACCTATTGACATTTGAGGGGCTGTCCACAGGCAGAAAATCCAGCATTTGCAAG
GGTTTCCGCCCGTTTTTCGGCCACCGCTAACCTGTCTTTTAACCTGCTTTTAAACCAATATTTATAAACC
TTGTTTTTAACCAGGGCTGCGCCCTGTGCGCGTGACCGCGCACGCCGAAGGGGGGTGCCCCCCCTTCTCG
AACCCTCCCGGTCGAGTGAGCGAGGAAGCACCAGGGAACAGCACTTATATATTCTGCTTACACACGATGC
CTGAAAAAACTTCCCTTGGGGTTATCCACTTATCCACGGGGATATTTTTATAATTATTTTTTTTATAGTT
TTTAGATCTTCTTTTTTAGAGCGCCTTGTAGGCCTTTATCCATGCTGGTTCTAGAGAAGGTGTTGTGACA
AATTGCCCTTTCAGTGTGACAAATCACCCTCAAATGACAGTCCTGTCTGTGACAAATTGCCCTTAACCCT
GTGACAAATTGCCCTCAGAAGAAGCTGTTTTTTCACAAAGTTATCCCTGCTTATTGACTCTTTTTTATTT
AGTGTGACAATCTAAAAACTTGTCACACTTCACATGGATCTGTCATGGCGGAAACAGCGGTTATCAATCA
CAAGAAACGTAAAAATAGCCCGCGAATCGTCCAGTCAAACGACCTCACTGAGGCGGCATATAGTCTCTCC
CGGGATCAAAAACGTATGCTGTATCTGTTCGTTGACCAGATCAGAAAATCTGATGGCACCCTACAGGAAC
ATGACGGTATCTGCGAGATCCATGTTGCTAAATATGCTGAAATATTCGGATTGACCTCTGCGGAAGCCAG
TAAGGATATACGGCAGGCATTGAAGAGTTTCGCGGGGAAGGAAGTGGTTTTTTATCGCCCTGAAGAGGAT
GCCGGCGATGAAAAAGGCTATGAATCTTTTCCTTGGTTTATCAAACGTGCGCACAGTCCATCCAGAGGGC
TTTACAGTGTACATATCAACCCATATCTCATTCCCTTCTTTATCGGGTTACAGAACCGGTTTACGCAGTT
TCGGCTTAGTGAAACAAAAGAAATCACCAATCCGTATGCCATGCGTTTATACGAATCCCTGTGTCAGTAT
CGTAAGCCGGATGGCTCAGGCATCGTCTCTCTGAAAATCGACTGGATCATAGAGCGTTACCAGCTGCCTC
AAAGTTACCAGCGTATGCCTGACTTCCGCCGCCGCTTCCTGCAGGTCTGTGTTAATGAGATCAACAGCAG
AACTCCAATGCGCCTCTCATACATTGAGAAAAAGAAAGGCCGCCAGACGACTCATATCGTATTTTCCTTC
CGCGATATCACTTCCATGACGACAGGATAGTCTGAGGGTTATCTGTCACAGATTTGAGGGTGGTTCGTCA
CATTTGTTCTGACCTACTGAGGGTAATTTGTCACAGTTTTGCTGTTTCCTTCAGCCTGCATGGATTTTCT
CATACTTTTTGAACTGTAATTTTTAAGGAAGCCAAATTTGAGGGCAGTTTGTCACAGTTGATTTCCTTCT
CTTTCCCTTCGTCATGTGACCTGATATCGGGGGTTAGTTCGTCATCATTGATGAGGGTTGATTATCACAG
TTTATTACTCTGAATTGGCTATCCGCGTGTGTACCTCTACCTGGAGTTTTTCCCACGGTGGATATTTCTT
CTTGCGCTGAGCGTAAGAGCTATCTGACAGAACAGTTCTTCTTTGCTTCCTCGCCAGTTCGCTCGCTATG
CTCGGTTACACGGCTGCGGCGAGCATCACGTGCTATAAAAATAATTATAATTTAAATTTTTTAATATAAA
TATATAAATTAAAAATAGAAAGTAAAAAAAGAAATTAAAGAAAAAATAGTTTTTGTTTTCCGAAGATGTA
AAAGACTCTAGGGGGATCGCCAACAAATACTACCTTTTACCTTGCTCTTCCTGCTCTCAGGTATTAATGC
CGAATTGTTTCATCTTGTCTGTGTAGAAGACCACACACGAAAATCCTGTGATTTTACATTTTACTTATCG
TTAATCGAATGTATATCTATTTAATCTGCTTTTCTTGTCTAATAAATATATATGTAAAGTACGCTTTTTG
TTGAAATTTTTTAAACCTTTGTTTATTTTTTTTTCTTCATTCCGTAACTCTTCTACCTTCTTTATTTACT
TTCTAAAATCCAAATACAAAACATAAAAATAAATAAACACAGAGTAAATTCCCAAATTATTCCATCATTA
AAAGATACGAGGCGCGTGTAAGTTACAGGCAAGCGATCCTAGTACACTCTATATTTTTTTATGCCTCGGT
AATGATTTTCATTTTTTTTTTCCACCTAGCGGATGACTCTTTTTTTTTCTTAGCGATTGGCATTATCACA
TAATGAATTATACATTATATAAAGTAATGTGATTTCTTCGAAGAATATACTAAAAAATGAGCAGGCAAGA
TAAACGAAGGCAAAGATGACAGAGCAGAAAGCCCTAGTAAAGCGTATTACAAATGAAACCAAGATTCAGA
TTGCGATCTCTTTAAAGGGTGGTCCCCTAGCGATAGAGCACTCGATCTTCCCAGAAAAAGAGGCAGAAGC
AGTAGCAGAACAGGCCACACAATCGCAAGTGATTAACGTCCACACAGGTATAGGGTTTCTGGACCATATG
ATACATGCTCTGGCCAAGCATTCCGGCTGGTCGCTAATCGTTGAGTGCATTGGTGACTTACACATAGACG
ACCATCACACCACTGAAGACTGCGGGATTGCTCTCGGTCAAGCTTTTAAAGAGGCCCTAGGGGCCGTGCG
TGGAGTAAAAAGGTTTGGATCAGGATTTGCGCCTTTGGATGAGGCACTTTCCAGAGCGGTGGTAGATCTT
TCGAACAGGCCGTACGCAGTTGTCGAACTTGGTTTGCAAAGGGAGAAAGTAGGAGATCTCTCTTGCGAGA
TGATCCCGCATTTTCTTGAAAGCTTTGCAGAGGCTAGCAGAATTACCCTCCACGTTGATTGTCTGCGAGG
CAAGAATGATCATCACCGTAGTGAGAGTGCGTTCAAGGCTCTTGCGGTTGCCATAAGAGAAGCCACCTCG
CCCAATGGTACCAACGATGTTCCCTCCACCAAAGGTGTTCTTATGTAGTTTTACACAGGAGTCTGGACTT
GACGCTAGTGATAATAAGTGACTGAGGTATGTGCTCTTCTTATCTCCTTTTGTAGTGTTGCTCTTATTTT
AAACAACTTTGCGGTTTTTTGATGACTTTGCGATTTTGTTGTTGCTTTGCAGTAAATTGCAAGATTTAAT
AAAAAAACGCAAAGCAATGATTAAAGGATGTTCAGAATGAAACTCATGGAAACACTTAACCAGTGCATAA
ACGCTGGTCATGAAATGACGAAGGCTATCGCCATTGCACAGTTTAATGATGACAGCCCGGAAGCGAGGAA
AATAACCCGGCGCTGGAGAATAGGTGAAGCAGCGGATTTAGTTGGGGTTTCTTCTCAGGCTATCAGAGAT
GCCGAGAAAGCAGGGCGACTACCGCACCCGGATATGGAAATTCGAGGACGGGTTGAGCAACGTGTTGGTT
ATACAATTGAACAAATTAATCATATGCGTGATGTGTTTGGTACGCGATTGCGACGTGCTGAAGACGTATT
TCCACCGGTGATCGGGGTTGCTGCCCATAAAGGTGGCGTTTACAAAACCTCAGTTTCTGTTCATCTTGCT
CAGGATCTGGCTCTGAAGGGGCTACGTGTTTTGCTCGTGGAAGGTAACGACCCCCAGGGAACAGCCTCAA
TGTATCACGGATGGGTACCAGATCTTCATATTCATGCAGAAGACACTCTCCTGCCTTTCTATCTTGGGGA
AAAGGACGATGTCACTTATGCAATAAAGCCCACTTGCTGGCCGGGGCTTGACATTATTCCTTCCTGTCTG
GCTCTGCACCGTATTGAAACTGAGTTAATGGGCAAATTTGATGAAGGTAAACTGCCCACCGATCCACACC
TGATGCTCCGACTGGCCATTGAAACTGTTGCTCATGACTATGATGTCATAGTTATTGACAGCGCGCCTAA
CCTGGGTATCGGCACGATTAATGTCGTATGTGCTGCTGATGTGCTGATTGTTCCCACGCCTGCTGAGTTG
TTTGACTACACCTCCGCACTGCAGTTTTTCGATATGCTTCGTGATCTGCTCAAGAACGTTGATCTTAAAG
GGTTCGAGCCTGATGTACGTATTTTGCTTACCAAATACAGCAATAGCAATGGCTCTCAGTCCCCGTGGAT
GGAGGAGCAAATTCGGGATGCCTGGGGAAGCATGGTTCTAAAAAATGTTGTACGTGAAACGGATGAAGTT
GGTAAAGGTCAGATCCGGATGAGAACTGTTTTTGAACAGGCCATTGATCAACGCTCTTCAACTGGTGCCT
GGAGAAATGCTCTTTCTATTTGGGAACCTGTCTGCAATGAAATTTTCGATCGTCTGATTAAACCACGCTG
GGAGATTAGATAATGAAGCGTGCGCCTGTTATTCCAAAACATACGCTCAATACTCAACCGGTTGAAGATA
CTTCGTTATCGACACCAGCTGCCCCGATGGTGGATTCGTTAATTGCGCGCGTAGGAGTAATGGCTCGCGG
TAATGCCATTACTTTGCCTGTATGTGGTCGGGATGTGAAGTTTACTCTTGAAGTGCTCCGGGGTGATAGT
GTTGAGAAGACCTCTCGGGTATGGTCAGGTAATGAACGTGACCAGGAGCTGCTTACTGAGGACGCACTGG
ATGATCTCATCCCTTCTTTTCTACTGACTGGTCAACAGACACCGGCGTTCGGTCGAAGAGTATCTGGTGT
CATAGAAATTGCCGATGGGAGTCGCCGTCGTAAAGCTGCTGCACTTACCGAAAGTGATTATCGTGTTCTG
GTTGGCGAGCTGGATGATGAGCAGATGGCTGCATTATCCAGATTGGGTAACGATTATCGCCCAACAAGTG
CTTATGAACGTGGTCAGCGTTATGCAAGCCGATTGCAGAATGAATTTGCTGGAAATATTTCTGCGCTGGC
TGATGCGGAAAATATTTCACGTAAGATTATTACCCGCTGTATCAACACCGCCAAATTGCCTAAATCAGTT
GTTGCTCTTTTTTCTCACCCCGGTGAACTATCTGCCCGGTCAGGTGATGCACTTCAAAAAGCCTTTACAG
ATAAAGAGGAATTACTTAAGCAGCAGGCATCTAACCTTCATGAGCAGAAAAAAGCTGGGGTGATATTTGA
AGCTGAAGAAGTTATCACTCTTTTAACTTCTGTGCTTAAAACGTCATCTGCATCAAGAACTAGTTTAAGC
TCACGACATCAGTTTGCTCCTGGAGCGACAGTATTGTATAAGGGCGATAAAATGGTGCTTAACCTGGACA
GGTCTCGTGTTCCAACTGAGTGTATAGAGAAAATTGAGGCCATTCTTAAGGAACTTGAAAAGCCAGCACC
CTGATGCGACCTCGTTTTAGTCTACGTTTATCTGTCTTTACTTAATGTCCTTTGTTACAGGCCAGAAAGC
ATAACTGGCCTGAATATTCTCTCTGGGCCCACTGTTCCACTTGTATCGTCGGTCTGATAATCAGACTGGG
ACCACGGTCCCACTCGTATCGTCGGTCTGATTATTAGTCTGGGACCACGGTCCCACTCGTATCGTCGGTC
TGATTATTAGTCTGGGACCACGGTCCCACTCGTATCGTCGGTCTGATAATCAGACTGGGACCACGGTCCC
ACTCGTATCGTCGGTCTGATTATTAGTCTGGGACCATGGTCCCACTCGTATCGTCGGTCTGATTATTAGT
CTGGGACCACGGTCCCACTCGTATCGTCGGTCTGATTATTAGTCTGGAACCACGGTCCCACTCGTATCGT
CGGTCTGATTATTAGTCTGGGACCACGGTCCCACTCGTATCGTCGGTCTGATTATTAGTCTGGGACCACG
ATCCCACTCGTGTTGTCGGTCTGATTATCGGTCTGGGACCACGGTCCCACTTGTATTGTCGATCAGACTA
TCAGCGTGAGACTACGATTCCATCAATGCCTGTCAAGGGCAAGTATTGACATGTCGTCGTAACCTGTAGA
ACGGAGTAACCTCGGTGTGCGGTTGTATGCCTGCTGTGGATTGCTGCTGTGTCCTGCTTATCCACAACAT
TTTGCGCACGGTTATGTGGACAAAATACCTGGTTACCCAGGCCGTGCCGGCACGTTAACCGGGCTGCATC
CGATGCAAGTGTGTCGCTGTCGACGAGCTCGCGAGCTCGGACATGAGGTTGCCCCGTATTCAGTGTCGCT
GATTTGTATTGTCTGAAGTTGTTTTTACGTTAAGTTGATGCAGATCAATTAATACGATACCTGCGTCATA
ATTGATTATTTGACGTGGTTTGATGGCCTCCACGCACGTTGTGATATGTAGATGATAATCATTATCACTT
TACGGGTCCTTTCCGGTGATCCGACAGGTTACGGGGCGGCGACCTCGCGGGTTTTCGCTATTTATGAAAA
TTTTCCGGTTTAAGGCGTTTCCGTTCTTCTTCGTCATAACTTAATGTTTTTATTTAAAATACCCTCTGAA
AAGAAAGGAAACGACAGGTGCTGAAAGCGAGCTTTTTGGCCTCTGTCGTTTCCTTTCTCTGTTTTTGTCC
GTGGAATGAACAATGGAAGTCCGAGCTCATCGCTAATAACTTCGTATAGCATACATTATACGAAGTTATA
TTCGATGCGGCCGCAAGGGGTTCGCGTCAGCGGGTGTTGGCGGGTGTCGGGGCTGGCTTAACTATGCGGC
ATCAGAGCAGATTGTACTGAGAGTGCACCATATGCGGTGTGAAATACCACACAGATGCGTAAGGAGAAAA
TACCGCATCAGGCGCCATTCGCCATTCAGCTGCGCAACTGTTGGGAAGGGCGATCGGTGCGGGCCTCTTC
GCTATTACGCCAGCTGGCGAAAGGGGGATGTGCTGCAAGGCGATTAAGTTGGGTAACGCCAGGGTTTTCC
CAGTCACGACGTTGTAAAACGACGGCCAGTGAATTGTAATACGACTCACTATAGGGCGAATTCGAGCTCG
GTACCCGGGGATCCTCTAGAGTCGACCTGCAGGCATGCAAGCTTGAGTATTCTATAGTCTCACCTAAATA
GCTTGGCGTAATCATGGTCATAGCTGTTTCCTGTGTGAAATTGTTATCCGCTCACAATTCCACACAACAT
ACGAGCCGGAAGCATAAAGTGTAAAGCCTGGGGTGCCTAATGAGTGAGCTAACTCACATTAATTGCGTTG
CGCTCACTGCCCGCTTTCCAGTCGGGAAACCTGTCGTGCCAGCTGCATTAATGAATCGGCCAACGCGAAC
CCCTTGCGGCCGCCCGGGCCGTCGACCAATTCTCATGTTTGACAGCTTATCATCGAATTTCTGCCATTCA
TCCGCTTATTATCACTTATTCAGGCGTAGCAACCAGGCGTTTAAGGGCACCAATAACTGCCTTAAAAAAA
TTACGCCCCGCCCTGCCACTCATCGCAGTACTGTTGTAATTCATTAAGCATTCTGCCGACATGGAAGCCA
TCACAAACGGCATGATGAACCTGAATCGCCAGCGGCATCAGCACCTTGTCGCCTTGCGTATAATATTTGC
CCATGGTGAAAACGGGGGCGAAGAAGTTGTCCATATTGGCCACGTTTAAATCAAAACTGGTGAAACTCAC
CCAGGGATTGGCTGAGACGAAAAACATATTCTCAATAAACCCTTTAGGGAAATAGGCCAGGTTTTCACCG
TAACACGCCACATCTTGCGAATATATGTGTAGAAACTGCCGGAAATCGTCGTGGTATTCACTCCAGAGCG
ATGAAAACGTTTCAGTTTGCTCATGGAAAACGGTGTAACAAGGGTGAACACTATCCCATATCACCAGCTC
ACCGTCTTTCATTGCCATACGAAATTCCGGATGAGCATTCATCAGGCGGGCAAGAATGTGAATAAAGGCC
GGATAAAACTTGTGCTTATTTTTCTTTACGGTCTTTAAAAAGGCCGTAATATCCAGCTGAACGGTCTGGT
TATAGGTACATTGAGCAACTGACTGAAATGCCTCAAAATGTTCTTTACGATGCCATTGGGATATATCAAC
GGTGGTATATCCAGTGATTTTTTTCTCCATTTTAGCTTCCTTAGCTCCTGAAAATCTCGATAACTCAAAA
AATACGCCCGGTAGTGATCTTATTTCATTATGGTGAAAGTTGGAACCTCTTACGTGCCGATCAACGTCTC
ATTTTCGCCAAAAGTTGGCCCAGGGCTTCCCGGTATCAACAGGGACACCAGGATTTATTTATTCTGCGAA
GTGATCTTCCGTCACAGGTATTTATTCGCGATAAGCTCATGGAGCGGCGTAACCGTCGCACAGGAAGGAC
AGAGAAAGCGCGGATCTGGGAAGTGACGGACAGAACGGTCAGGACCTGGATTGGGGAGGCGGTTGCCGCC
GCTGCTGCTGACGGTGTGACGTTCTCTGTTCCGGTCACACCACATACGTTCCGCCATTCCTATGCGATGC
ACATGCTGTATGCCGGTATACCGCTGAAAGTTCTGCAAAGCCTGATGGGACATAAGTCCATCAGTTCAAC
GGAAGTCTACACGAAGGTTTTTGCGCTGGATGTGGCTGCCCGGCACCGGGTGCAGTTTGTGATGCCGGAG
TCTGATGCGGTTGCGATGCTGAAACAATTATCCTGAGAATAAATGCCTTGGCCTTTATATGGAAATGTGG
AACTGAGTGGATATGCTGTTTTTGTCTGTTAAACAGAGAAGCTGGCTGTTATCCACTGAGAAGCGAACGA
AACAGTCGGGAAAATCTCCCATTATCGTAGAGATCCGCATTATTAATCTCAGGAGCCTGTGTAGCGTTTA
TAGGAAGTAGTGTTCTGTCATGATGCCTGCAAGCGGTAACGAAAACGATTTGAATATGCCTTCAGGAACA
ATAGAAATCTTCGTGCGGTGTTACGTTGAAGTGGAGCGGATTATGTCAGCAATGGACAGAACAACCTAAT
GAACACAGAACCATGATGTGGTCTGTCCTTTTACAGCCAGTAGTGCTCGCCGCAGTCGAGCGACAGGGCG
AAGCCCATCGATACTAGCTTGATTGGGATATCTCGCTCATGTTTGTCGCGTGCTATGTCTTTTTAGGTAC
TTTGAACCTACGTTCGTACTTGTATAATATGATCATCGTATTATCGTTTTTCATCCGTCCAGCGCAAAAT
GCATTAGCAGCTAGTCCTAGCGTGCGGAGCTACCTGGACAGGTGCATGACGGATGCGTGTCCTTCAGTGA
CTTTCTAATTAACAGTAACTTCTTTACTTATGTTTCAGTTTGTAAGAAGCGGGATTCGCTCGTCGCTTGA
CATCTGATTGGACTGCGTCGGCACGTGAAAACTACATTGTGAAATCTGCTAAAACTCCGGGTATCTCTGA
CACAAAACGATTCGGCTTCGCAATTTCAACATTACGGTCAAGGCTAACGTATCTTTCTCGGTCAACTTCA
GATTATGCCGATTAAATTGTCGTAGCTTTCAAGGCGTTTTGAGTACTGCGGCAGTTGTTGAACCTGCAAG
GAGAAGATCTCGACAACAGAATAAAGCGAAAAATGGGTCTCATGCACTAACACTCAGGCCTCCCTCATAA
TCTCTGTTTGAGTTTACCAACAACACATATATACATTTCGACAAAATGACCACTCTTGACGACACGGCTT
ACCGGTACCGCACCAGTGTCCCGGGGGACGCCGAGGCCATCGAGGCACTGGATGGGTCCTTCACCACCGA
CACCGTCTTCCGCGTCACCGCCACCGGGGACGGCTTCACCCTGCGGGAGGTGCCGGTGGACCCGCCCCTG
ACCAAGGTGTTCCCCGACGACGAATCGGACGACGAATCGGACGACGGGGAGGACGGCGACCCGGACTCCC
GGACGTTCGTCGCGTACGGGGACGACGGCGACCTGGCGGGCTTCGTGGTCGTCTCGTACTCCGGCTGGAA
CCGCCGGCTGACCGTCGAGGACATCGAGGTCGCCCCGGAGCACCGGGGGCACGGGGTCGGGCGCGCGTTG
ATGGGGCTCGCGACGGAGTTCGCCCGCGAGCGGGGCGCCGGGCACCTCTGGCTGGAGGTCACCAACGTCA
ACGCACCGGCGATCCACGCGTACCGGCGGATGGGGTTCACCCTCTGCGGCCTGGACACCGCCCTGTACGA
CGGCACCGCCTCGGACGGCGAGCAGGCGCTCTACATGAGCATGCCCTGCCCCTGACCGACGCCGACCAAC
ACCGCCGGTCCGACGCGGCCCGACGGGTCCGAGGCCTCGGAGATCTGGGCCCATGCGGCCGCAACAACTA
CCTCGACTTTGGCTGGGACACTTTCAGTGAGGACAAGAAGCTTCAGAAGCGTGCTATCGAACTCAACCAG
GGACGTGCGGCACAAATGGGCATCCTTGCTCTCATGGTGCACGAACAGTTGGGAGTCTCTATCCTTCCTT
AAAAATTTAATTTTCATTAGTTGCAGTCACTCCGCTTTGGTTTCAGGATTAGTGCAATTCGAGTTGAATC
ACTGGGAAAAACATTGTCTTCTTTTTTATATTATCATTTGCATTAGTGCTGCAGTCGTAGATACTTGTTG
GTTGAAAGACATCAGCTGGGAGGGACTGGACTAGCGTTTGGTAAGGAGACATACCTGTTAACGTTGGTTG
CAAAATTCCATTTCGCGATTTATGTTATCTGTAAATCCTGATTTGTCTGGAATTCTTGATACTTCCGTTT
TTTTAGAGGCCAATGATTAGCATCGGCGATTCTCAAAATAGCATTTTCGACATGCGGTGCTGATTTCATA
AACATAGACAACGCTTTTACATGTAAAAGTAACTTGCGGACTTGGAACAGTGCTCTGTTTTTGGTGTGAA
CGTAACTCAGCAATATTTCTGTGCTAGCAAGGTTTTTTATGATCGACCGAAGATCTCAAAACTCCGGGTC
TTTCAACTGTCTGACTAGACCATGTTCGTAACGTCGGACAGCAGCTTTCGTTGTACTGGTAGAATTTCTA
CGTGCGAAGCACGTGTAGGCAGGTTGAACGACGATCCCTGCCGATGGATGGATTGGCACGCGGCGGAACG
CTTTCGTGATCTACACCACCTGGATCTTCACATATCTTCGAAATCGAAAAATTAACCAAGTCGACGGTAT
CGATAATATTCTAGCTGAGGGTACCCATGGCCAAGTTGACCAGTGCCGTTCCGGTGCTCACCGCGCGCGA
CGTCGCCGGAGCGGTCGAGTTCTGGACCGACCGGCTCGGGTTCTCCCGGGACTTCGTGGAGGACGACTTC
GCCGGTGTGGTCCGGGACGACGTGACCCTGTTCATCAGCGCGGTCCAGGACCAGGTGGTGCCGGACAACA
CCCTGGCCTGGGTGTGGGTGCGCGGCCTGGACGAGCTGTACGCCGAGTGGTCGGAGGTCGTGTCCACGAA
CTTCCGGGACGCCTCCGGGCCGGCCATGACCGAGATCGGCGAGCAGCCGTGGGGGCGGGAGTTCGCCCTG
CGCGACCCGGCCGGCAACTGCGTGCACTTCGTGGCCGAGGAGCAGGACTGACCGACGCCGACCAACACCG
CCGGTCCGACGCGGCCCGACGGGTCCGAGGCCTCGGAGATCTGGGCCCATGCGGCCGCAACAACTACCTC
GACTTTGGCTGGGACACTTTCAGTGAGGACAAGAAGCTTCAGAAGCGTGCTATCGAACTCAACCAGGGAC
GTGCGGCACAAATGGGCATCCTTGCTCTCATGGTGCACGAACAGTTGGGAGTCTCTATCCTTCCTTAAAA
ATTTAATTTTCATTAGTTGCAGTCACTCCGCTTTGGTTTTCGAGCTGGTTGCCCTCGCCGCTGGGCTGGC
GGCCGTCTATGGCCCTGCAAACGCGCCAGAAACGCCGTCGAAGCCGTGTGCGAGACACCGCGGCCGGCCG
CCGGCGTTGTGGATACCTCG
Features (pLannotate 1.2.2; 29 found; start..end, strand, type, name):
    575..794     +  rep_origin     ori2: secondary origin of replication for the bacterial F plasmid; also known as oriS
    885..1640    +  CDS            repE: replication initiation protein for the bacterial F plasmid; repE
   1643..1893    +  misc_feature   incC: incC; incompatibility region of the bacterial F plasmid
   2055..2558    +  misc_feature   CEN/ARS: S. cerevisiae CEN6 centromere fused to an autonomously replicating sequence
   2559..2745    +  promoter       HIS3 promoter: S. cerevisiae HIS3
   2746..3408    +  CDS            HIS3: imidazoleglycerol-phosphate dehydratase, required for histidine biosynthesis; S. cerevisiae HIS3; yeast auxotrophic marker
   3598..4773    +  CDS            sopA: partitioning protein for the bacterial F plasmid; sopA
   4773..5744    +  CDS            sopB: partitioning protein for the bacterial F plasmid; sopB
   5817..6290    +  misc_feature   sopC: sopC; centromere-like partitioning region of the bacterial F plasmid
   6390..6536    +  CDS            yuaZ (fragment): YUAZ_ECO57 - Protein predicted: Swiss-Prot protein existence level 4. From Escherichia coli O157:H7.
   6550..6948    -  misc_feature   cos: lambda cos site; allows packaging into phage lambda particles
   6966..6999    +  protein_bind   loxP: Cre-mediated recombination occurs in the 8-bp core sequence (GCATACAT). Cre recombinase
   7053..7152    +  misc_feature   bom (fragment): basis of mobility region from pBR322
   7158..7314    -  CDS            lacZα (fragment): LacZα fragment of β-galactosidase; lacZ fragment
   7317..7335    +  promoter       T7 promoter: promoter for bacteriophage T7 RNA polymerase
   7338..7394    +  misc_feature   MCS: pUC18/19 multiple cloning site
   7459..7481    -  protein_bind   lac operator (fragment): The lac repressor binds to the lac operator to inhibit transcription in E. coli. This inhibition can be relieved by adding lactose or isopropyl-β-D-thiogalactopyranoside (IPTG). lac repressor encoded by lacI
   7485..7515    -  promoter       lac promoter: promoter for the E. coli lac operon
   7530..7551    -  protein_bind   CAP binding site: CAP binding activates transcription in the presence of cAMP. E. coli catabolite activator protein
   7564..7627    -  CDS            lacI (fragment): lac repressor; lacI; The lac repressor binds to the lac operator to inhibit transcription in E. coli. This inhibition can be relieved by adding lactose or isopropyl-β-D-thiogalactopyranoside (IPTG).
   7669..7686    +  promoter       tet promoter (fragment): E. coli promoter for tetracycline efflux protein gene
   7774..8430    -  CDS            cat: CAT_ECOLX - Experimental evidence at protein level: Swiss-Prot protein existence level 1. This enzyme is an effector of chloramphenicol resistance in bacteria. From Escherichia coli. This protein is used as a marker in many commonly used cloning vectors, such as pACYC184.
   8431..8533    -  promoter       cat promoter: promoter of the E. coli cat gene encoding chloramphenicol acetyltransferase
   8649..8993    +  CDS            resD (fragment): REDF_ECOLI - Also known as D. Protein inferred from homology: Swiss-Prot protein existence level 3. Acts as a repressor of transcription and as a site-specific resolvase that cleaves at the RfsF site. From Escherichia coli (strain K12).
   9986..10555   +  CDS            NrsR: nourseothricin acetyltransferase; Streptomyces noursei nat1; confers resistance to nourseothricin
  10630..10779   +  CDS            FCPA (fragment): FCPA_PHATR - Also known as FCP1. Experimental evidence at transcript level: Swiss-Prot protein existence level 2. The light-harvesting complex (LHC) functions as a light receptor, it captures and delivers excitation energy to photosystems with which it is closely associated. Energy is transferred from the carotenoid and chlorophyll C (or B) to chlorophyll A and the photosynthetic reaction centers where it is used to synthesize ATP and reducing power. From Phaeodactylum tricornutum (Diatom).
  11507..11881   +  CDS            BleoR: antibiotic-binding protein; Sh ble from Streptoalloteichus hindustanus; confers resistance to bleomycin, phleomycin, and Zeocin™
  11956..12105   +  CDS            FCPA (fragment): FCPA_PHATR - Also known as FCP1. Experimental evidence at transcript level: Swiss-Prot protein existence level 2. The light-harvesting complex (LHC) functions as a light receptor, it captures and delivers excitation energy to photosystems with which it is closely associated. Energy is transferred from the carotenoid and chlorophyll C (or B) to chlorophyll A and the photosynthetic reaction centers where it is used to synthesize ATP and reducing power. From Phaeodactylum tricornutum (Diatom).
  12155..499     +  rep_origin     oriV (across the origin): origin of replication for the bacterial F plasmid
