[The description below was written by a language model from this plasmid's Addgene catalogue record and pLannotate feature annotations shown in this document.]
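Description:
pPtGE31_ShBle is an empty-backbone shuttle episome built on pCC1BAC and intended for use across three hosts: Escherichia coli, Saccharomyces cerevisiae and the diatom Phaeodactylum tricornutum. It is described as a version of pPtGE31_ΔPtR to which a ShBle cassette has been added. In bacteria it behaves as an F-factor-based artificial chromosome. The ori2 origin with repE and incC controls replication, and the sopA/sopB/sopC partitioning system keeps it stable at one or two copies per cell. A separate oriV origin allows arabinose-induced amplification to high copy number. Bacterial selection is by chloramphenicol resistance (cat with its own promoter). Other carry-overs from the pCC1BAC backbone include a lambda cos site, a loxP site, a bom fragment, and a lacZα/lac promoter region flanking a T7 promoter and pUC-type multiple cloning site. For yeast, a CEN6/ARS element and the HIS3 auxotrophic marker with its native promoter allow centromeric maintenance, which also suits assembly of constructs by yeast recombination.

The algal payload consists of two independent selection cassettes. Nourseothricin acetyltransferase (NAT) is driven by the FcpD promoter and ShBle, conferring zeocin resistance, by the FcpF promoter; both use an FcpA terminator. The feature table detects the two FcpA-derived fragments just downstream of each resistance gene, but it does not annotate the Fcp promoters themselves. No gene of interest is present, so the plasmid serves as a dual-marker recipient vector and a test episome for delivering DNA into diatoms. This fits the associated work on improving DNA delivery by disrupting the diatom cell wall. The sequenced record is 12,270 nt, larger than the listed backbone size of 10,928 bp.
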