Addgene plasmid #236261: pPtGE31_ShBle
Purpose: (Empty Backbone) A version of the episome pPtGE31_ΔPtR with an added ShBle cassette
Depositing lab: Bogumil Karas. Depositing organization: University of Western Ontario. Publication: Breaking the cell wall for efficient DNA delivery to diatoms. Walker EJL, Pampuch M, Deng L, Li Y, Tran G, Mock T, Karas BJ. Nat Commun. 2026 Jan 22. doi: 10.1038/s41467-026-68562-6. PubMed 41571648.
Backbone
  Vector backbone: pCC1BAC
  Backbone size (bp): 10928
  Modifications to backbone: This plasmid is derived from a pCC1BAC backbone. It contains two algal selection markers (NAT- nourseothricin resistance, ShBle- zeocin resistance) as well as bacterial and yeast artificial chromosome elements. The NAT marker is driven by the FcpD/FcpA promoter-terminator pair, whereas the ShBle marker is driven by the FcpF/FcpA promoter-terminator pair.
  Vector type: Bacterial Expression, Yeast Expression, Synthetic Biology ; P. tricornutum Expression
  Selectable markers: Zeocin, HIS3 ; Nourseothricin
Growth in bacteria
  Bacterial resistance: Chloramphenicol, 25 μg/mL
  Growth temperature: 37°C
  Growth strain: DH5alpha
  Growth instructions: This plasmid can be induced to high-copy number replication by supplementation with L-arabinose (100 µg/ml). Otherwise, it is maintained as 1-2 copies per cell.
  Copy number: Low Copy
Terms and licenses: Academic/Nonprofit Terms; Industry Terms: Not Available to Industry
How to cite: pPtGE31_ShBle was a gift from Bogumil Karas (Addgene plasmid # 236261 ; http://n2t.net/addgene:236261 ; RRID:Addgene_236261)
